Addgene plasmid #169848: pCEP4-myc-S (B.1.1.7 lineage / UK variant)
Purpose: Mammalian expression plasmid for S of SARS-CoV-2 (B.1.1.7 lineage / UK variant) with N-terminal c-myc tag
Depositing lab: Erik Procko. Depositing organization: University of Illinois at Urbana-Champaign. Publication: Engineered ACE2 decoy mitigates lung injury and death induced by SARS-CoV-2 variants. Zhang L, Dutta S, Xiong S, Chan M, Chan KK, Fan TM, Bailey KL, Lindeblad M, Cooper LM, Rong L, Gugliuzza AF, Shukla D, Procko E, Rehman J, Malik AB. Nat Chem Biol. 2022 Mar;18(3):342-351. doi: 10.1038/s41589-021-00965-6. Epub 2022 Jan 19. PubMed 35046611.
Backbone
  Vector backbone: pCEP4
  Backbone manufacturer: Invitrogen
  Backbone size w/o insert (bp): 10381
  Total vector size (bp): 14263
  Vector type: Mammalian Expression
  Selectable markers: Hygromycin
Growth in bacteria
  Bacterial resistance: Ampicillin, 100 μg/mL
  Growth temperature: 37°C
  Growth strain: DH5alpha
  Copy number: High Copy
Gene/Insert
  Gene/Insert name: Protein S (alt name: spike)
  Species: SARS coronavirus 2
  Insert size (bp): 3882
  Mutation: Codon-optimized for human cell expression.
  Promoter: CMV
  Tag / fusion protein: HA leader and c-myc tag (N terminal on insert)
  Cloning method: Restriction Enzyme; 5′ cloning site NheI (not destroyed); 3′ cloning site XhoI (not destroyed)
  Sequencing primers: 5′ CMV forward; 3′ EBV reverse
Resource information
  A portion of this plasmid was derived from a plasmid made by: Dr. Haisheng Yu (Chinese Academy of Medical Sciences)
Terms and licenses: Academic/Nonprofit Terms; Industry Terms: Not Available to Industry
How to cite: pCEP4-myc-S (B.1.1.7 lineage / UK variant) was a gift from Erik Procko (Addgene plasmid # 169848 ; http://n2t.net/addgene:169848 ; RRID:Addgene_169848)
