[The description below was written by a language model from this plasmid's Addgene catalogue record and pLannotate feature annotations shown in this document.]
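Description:
pCEP4-myc-S (B.1.1.7 lineage / UK variant) is a mammalian expression plasmid of about 14.3 kb built on the Invitrogen pCEP4 episomal backbone. It carries a human codon-optimized open reading frame for the SARS-CoV-2 spike (S) glycoprotein of the B.1.1.7 lineage. The roughly 3.9 kb insert sits between NheI and XhoI sites, downstream of the human cytomegalovirus immediate early enhancer and promoter, and is terminated by an SV40 polyadenylation signal. According to the record, an HA leader followed by a c-myc epitope is fused to the N terminus of S. The leader should direct the protein into the secretory pathway, leaving the myc tag on the extracellular end of the mature spike, where it can report surface expression. The tag and leader are not annotated separately in the feature tables, which mark only the spike-homologous coding region. The specific lineage-defining substitutions are not listed.

In E. coli the plasmid is maintained through a high-copy ColE1/pUC-type origin and an ampicillin resistance gene. In mammalian cells, the Epstein-Barr virus oriP origin together with the EBNA1 gene allows the plasmid to replicate and persist as an episome in permissive primate cells. A hygromycin resistance gene, driven by an HSV thymidine kinase promoter with a TK polyadenylation signal, permits selection. The short herpesvirus, tetracycline-resistance, rop and large T antigen fragments in the annotation are backbone remnants rather than functional genes.

Two sequence records are provided. The depositor's full sequence matches the stated size, while a partial NGS assembly is slightly shorter but shows the same architecture. The associated publication concerns engineered ACE2 decoy receptors tested against SARS-CoV-2 variants, which suggests the plasmid was used to express variant spike on human cells.
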