Features (pLannotate 1.2.2; 19 found; start..end, strand, type, name):
     14..148     -  polyA_signal   SV40 poly(A) signal: SV40 polyadenylation signal
    171..253     -  CDS            large T antigen (fragment): large T antigen from SV40 (simian virus 40)
    256..296     +  CDS            rop (fragment): Rop protein, which maintains plasmids at low copy number; rop
    898..2687    -  rep_origin     oriP: Epstein-Barr virus oriP replication origin (Yates et al., 2000)
   2692..2910    -  CDS            gL (fragment): GL_EBVB9 - Experimental evidence at protein level: Swiss-Prot protein existence level 1. The heterodimer glycoprotein H-glycoprotein L is required for the fusion of viral and plasma membranes leading to virus entry into the host cell. Acts as a functional inhibitor of gH and maintains gH in an inhibited form. Upon binding to host integrins, gL dissociates from gH leading to activation of the viral fusion glycoproteins gB and gH. Fusion of EBV with B-lymphocytes requires the additional receptor- binding protein gp42, which forms a complex with gH/gL. The heterodimer gH/gL targets also host EPHA
   2993..4918    -  CDS            EBNA1: Epstein-Barr nuclear antigen 1, also known as EBNA-1 crucial for latent viral infection, and for episomal amplification of vectors containing the oriP origin (Okita et al., 2013)
   4956..5300    -  CDS            BRRF2_EBVB9 (fragment): Protein inferred from homology: Swiss-Prot protein existence level 3. From Epstein-Barr virus (strain B95-8) (HHV-4) (Human herpesvirus 4).
   5303..5326    -  promoter       tet promoter (fragment): E. coli promoter for tetracycline efflux protein gene
   5439..5543    +  promoter       AmpR promoter: bla
   5544..6404    +  CDS            AmpR: β-lactamase; bla; confers resistance to ampicillin, carbenicillin, and related antibiotics
   6575..7163    +  rep_origin     ori: high-copy-number ColE1/pMB1/pBR322/pUC origin of replication
   7353..7697    -  CDS            TcR (fragment): tetracycline efflux protein; tet; confers resistance to tetracycline
   7780..7925    +  promoter       HSV TK promoter: herpes simplex virus thymidine kinase promoter
   7965..8990    +  CDS            HygR: aminoglycoside phosphotransferase from E. coli; aph(4)-Ia; confers resistance to hygromycin
   9055..9103    +  polyA_signal   HSV TK poly(A) signal: herpes simplex virus thymidine kinase polyadenylation signal (Cole and Stacy, 1985)
   9303..9527    +  CDS            gH (fragment): GH_HHV11 - Experimental evidence at protein level: Swiss-Prot protein existence level 1. The heterodimer glycoprotein H-glycoprotein L is required for the fusion of viral and plasma membranes leading to virus entry into the host cell. Following initial binding to host receptor, membrane fusion is mediated by the fusion machinery composed of gB and the heterodimer gH/gL. May also be involved in the fusion between the virion envelope and the outer nuclear membrane during virion morphogenesis. From Human herpesvirus 1 (strain 17) (HHV-1) (Human herpes simplex virus 1).
   9756..10135   +  enhancer       CMV enhancer: human cytomegalovirus immediate early enhancer
  10137..10336   +  promoter       CMV promoter: human cytomegalovirus (CMV) immediate early promoter
  10490..14254   +  CDS            S: SPIKE_SARS2 - Experimental evidence at protein level: Swiss-Prot protein existence level 1. [Spike glycoprotein]: May down-regulate host tetherin (BST2) by lysosomal degradation, thereby counteracting its antiviral activity. From Severe acute respiratory syndrome coronavirus 2 (2019-nCoV) (SARS-CoV-2).
>Addgene plasmid #169848 | pCEP4-myc-S (B.1.1.7 lineage / UK variant) | depositor full sequence | sequence record 329350 | pCEP4-myc-S (B.1.1.7 lineage / UK variant) sequence 14263 bps
GCCGGCAAGGCCGGATCCAGACATGATAAGATACATTGATGAGTTTGGACAAACCACAACTAGAATGCAG
TGAAAAAAATGCTTTATTTGTGAAATTTGTGATGCTATTGCTTTATTTGTAACCATTATAAGCTGCAATA
AACAAGTTAACAACAACAATTGCATTCATTTTATGTTTCAGGTTCAGGGGGAGGTGGGGAGGTTTTTTAA
AGCAAGTAAAACCTCTACAAATGTGGTATGGCTGATTATGATCCGGCTGCCTCGCGCGTTTCGGTGATGA
CGGTGAAAACCTCTGACACATGCAGCTCCCGGAGACGGTCACAGCTTGTCTGTAAGCGGATGCCGGGAGC
AGACAAGCCCGTCAGGGCGCGTCAGCGGGTGTTGGCGGGTGTCGGGGCGCAGCCATGACCGGTCGACTCT
AGAGCCCCGCCGCCGGACGAACTAAACCTGACTACGGCATCTCTGCCCCTTCTTCGCTGGTACGAGGAGC
GCTTTTGTTTTGTATTCGGGGCAGTGCATGTAATCCCTTCAGTTGGTTGGTACAACTTGCCAACTGGGCC
CTGTTCCACATGTGACACGGGGGGGGACCAAACACAAAGGGGTTCTCTGACTGTAGTTGACATCCTTATA
AATGGATGTGCACATTTGCCAACACTGAGTGGCTTTCATCCTGGAGCAGACTTTGCATGCTGTGGACTGC
AACACAACATTGCCTTTATGTGTAACTCTTGGCTGAAGCTCTTACACCAATGCTGGGGGACATGTACCTC
CCAGGGGCCCAGGAAGACTACGGGAGGCTACACCAACGTCAATCAGAGGGGCCTGTGTAGCTACCGATAA
GCGGACCCTCAAGAGGGCATTAGCAATAGTGTTTATAAGGCCCCCTTGTTAACCCTAAACGGGTAGCATA
TGCTTCCCGGGTAGTAGTATATACTATCCAGACTAACCCTAATTCAATAGCATATGTTACCCAACGGGAA
GCATATGCTATCGAATTAGGGTTAGTAAAAGGGTCCTAAGGAACAGCGATATCTCCCACCCCATGAGCTG
TCACGGTTTTATTTACATGGGGTCAGGATTCCACGAGGGTAGTGAACCATTTTAGTCACAAGGGCAGTGG
CTGAAGATCAAGGAGCGGGCAGTGAACTCTCCTGAATCTTCGCCTGCTTCTTCATTCTCCTTCGTTTAGC
TAATAGAATAACTGCTGAGTTGTGAACAGTAAGGTGTATGTGAGGTGCTCGAAAACAAGGTTTCAGGTGA
CGCCCCCAGAATAAAATTTGGACGGGGGGTTCAGTGGTGGCATTGTGCTATGACACCAATATAACCCTCA
CAAACCCCTTGGGCAATAAATACTAGTGTAGGAATGAAACATTCTGAATATCTTTAACAATAGAAATCCA
TGGGGTGGGGACAAGCCGTAAAGACTGGATGTCCATCTCACACGAATTTATGGCTATGGGCAACACATAA
TCCTAGTGCAATATGATACTGGGGTTATTAAGATGTGTCCCAGGCAGGGACCAAGACAGGTGAACCATGT
TGTTACACTCTATTTGTAACAAGGGGAAAGAGAGTGGACGCCGACAGCAGCGGACTCCACTGGTTGTCTC
TAACACCCCCGAAAATTAAACGGGGCTCCACGCCAATGGGGCCCATAAACAAAGACAAGTGGCCACTCTT
TTTTTTGAAATTGTGGAGTGGGGGCACGCGTCAGCCCCCACACGCCGCCCTGCGGTTTTGGACTGTAAAA
TAAGGGTGTAATAACTTGGCTGATTGTAACCCCGCTAACCACTGCGGTCAAACCACTTGCCCACAAAACC
ACTAATGGCACCCCGGGGAATACCTGCATAAGTAGGTGGGCGGGCCAAGATAGGGGCGCGATTGCTGCGA
TCTGGAGGACAAATTACACACACTTGCGCCTGAGCGCCAAGCACAGGGTTGTTGGTCCTCATATTCACGA
GGTCGCTGAGAGCACGGTGGGCTAATGTTGCCATGGGTAGCATATACTACCCAAATATCTGGATAGCATA
TGCTATCCTAATCTATATCTGGGTAGCATAGGCTATCCTAATCTATATCTGGGTAGCATATGCTATCCTA
ATCTATATCTGGGTAGTATATGCTATCCTAATTTATATCTGGGTAGCATAGGCTATCCTAATCTATATCT
GGGTAGCATATGCTATCCTAATCTATATCTGGGTAGTATATGCTATCCTAATCTGTATCCGGGTAGCATA
TGCTATCCTAATAGAGATTAGGGTAGTATATGCTATCCTAATTTATATCTGGGTAGCATATACTACCCAA
ATATCTGGATAGCATATGCTATCCTAATCTATATCTGGGTAGCATATGCTATCCTAATCTATATCTGGGT
AGCATAGGCTATCCTAATCTATATCTGGGTAGCATATGCTATCCTAATCTATATCTGGGTAGTATATGCT
ATCCTAATTTATATCTGGGTAGCATAGGCTATCCTAATCTATATCTGGGTAGCATATGCTATCCTAATCT
ATATCTGGGTAGTATATGCTATCCTAATCTGTATCCGGGTAGCATATGCTATCCTCATGCATATACAGTC
AGCATATGATACCCAGTAGTAGAGTGGGAGTGCTATCCTTTGCATATGCCGCCACCTCCCAAGGGGGCGT
GAATTTTCGCTGCTTGTCCTTTTCCTGCATGCTGGTTGCTCCCATTCTTAGGTGAATTTAAGGAGGCCAG
GCTAAAGCCGTCGCATGTCTGATTGCTCACCAGGTAAATGTCGCTAATGTTTTCCAACGCGAGAAGGTGT
TGAGCGCGGAGCTGAGTGACGTGACAACATGGGTATGCCCAATTGCCCCATGTTGGGAGGACGAAAATGG
TGACAAGACAGATGGCCAGAAATACACCAACAGCACGCATGATGTCTACTGGGGATTTATTCTTTAGTGC
GGGGGAATACACGGCTTTTAATACGATTGAGGGCGTCTCCTAACAAGTTACATCACTCCTGCCCTTCCTC
ACCCTCATCTCCATCACCTCCTTCATCTCCGTCATCTCCGTCATCACCCTCCGCGGCAGCCCCTTCCACC
ATAGGTGGAAACCAGGGAGGCAAATCTACTCCATCGTCAAAGCTGCACACAGTCACCCTGATATTGCAGG
TAGGAGCGGGCTTTGTCATAACAAGGTCCTTAATCGCATCCTTCAAAACCTCAGCAAATATATGAGTTTG
TAAAAAGACCATGAAATAACAGACAATGGACTCCCTTAGCGGGCCAGGTTGTGGGCCGGGTCCAGGGGCC
ATTCCAAAGGGGAGACGACTCAATGGTGTAAGACGACATTGTGGAATAGCAAGGGCAGTTCCTCGCCTTA
GGTTGTAAAGGGAGGTCTTACTACCTCCATATACGAACACACCGGCGACCCAAGTTCCTTCGTCGGTAGT
CCTTTCTACGTGACTCCTAGCCAGGAGAGCTCTTAAACCTTCTGCAATGTTCTCAAATTTCGGGTTGGAA
CCTCCTTGACCACGATGCTTTCCAAACCACCCTCCTTTTTTGCGCCTGCCTCCATCACCCTGACCCCGGG
GTCCAGTGCTTGGGCCTTCTCCTGGGTCATCTGCGGGGCCCTGCTCTATCGCTCCCGGGGGCACGTCAGG
CTCACCATCTGGGCCACCTTCTTGGTGGTATTCAAAATAATCGGCTTCCCCTACAGGGTGGAAAAATGGC
CTTCTACCTGGAGGGGGCCTGCGCGGTGGAGACCCGGATGATGATGACTGACTACTGGGACTCCTGGGCC
TCTTTTCTCCACGTCCACGACCTCTCCCCCTGGCTCTTTCACGACTTCCCCCCCTGGCTCTTTCACGTCC
TCTACCCCGGCGGCCTCCACTACCTCCTCGACCCCGGCCTCCACTACCTCCTCGACCCCGGCCTCCACTG
CCTCCTCGACCCCGGCCTCCACCTCCTGCTCCTGCCCCTCCTGCTCCTGCCCCTCCTCCTGCTCCTGCCC
CTCCTGCCCCTCCTGCTCCTGCCCCTCCTGCCCCTCCTGCTCCTGCCCCTCCTGCCCCTCCTGCTCCTGC
CCCTCCTGCCCCTCCTCCTGCTCCTGCCCCTCCTGCCCCTCCTCCTGCTCCTGCCCCTCCTGCCCCTCCT
GCTCCTGCCCCTCCTGCCCCTCCTGCTCCTGCCCCTCCTGCCCCTCCTGCTCCTGCCCCTCCTGCTCCTG
CCCCTCCTGCTCCTGCCCCTCCTGCTCCTGCCCCTCCTGCCCCTCCTGCCCCTCCTCCTGCTCCTGCCCC
TCCTGCTCCTGCCCCTCCTGCCCCTCCTGCCCCTCCTGCTCCTGCCCCTCCTCCTGCTCCTGCCCCTCCT
GCCCCTCCTGCCCCTCCTCCTGCTCCTGCCCCTCCTGCCCCTCCTCCTGCTCCTGCCCCTCCTCCTGCTC
CTGCCCCTCCTGCCCCTCCTGCCCCTCCTCCTGCTCCTGCCCCTCCTGCCCCTCCTCCTGCTCCTGCCCC
TCCTCCTGCTCCTGCCCCTCCTGCCCCTCCTGCCCCTCCTCCTGCTCCTGCCCCTCCTCCTGCTCCTGCC
CCTCCTGCCCCTCCTGCCCCTCCTGCCCCTCCTCCTGCTCCTGCCCCTCCTCCTGCTCCTGCCCCTCCTG
CTCCTGCCCCTCCCGCTCCTGCTCCTGCTCCTGTTCCACCGTGGGTCCCTTTGCAGCCAATGCAACTTGG
ACGTTTTTGGGGTCTCCGGACACCATCTCTATGTCTTGGCCCTGATCCTGAGCCGCCCGGGGCTCCTGGT
CTTCCGCCTCCTCGTCCTCGTCCTCTTCCCCGTCCTCGTCCATGGTTATCACCCCCTCTTCTTTGAGGTC
CACTGCCGCCGGAGCCTTCTGGTCCAGATGTGTCTCCCTTCTCTCCTAGGCCATTTCCAGGTCCTGTACC
TGGCCCCTCGTCAGACATGATTCACACTAAAAGAGATCAATAGACATCTTTATTAGACGACGCTCAGTGA
ATACAGGGAGTGCAGACTCCTGCCCCCTCCAACAGCCCCCCCACCCTCATCCCCTTCATGGTCGCTGTCA
GACAGATCCAGGTCTGAAAATTCCCCATCCTCCGAACCATCCTCGTCCTCATCACCAATTACTCGCAGCC
CGGAAAACTCCCGCTGAACATCCTCAAGATTTGCGTCCTGAGCCTCAAGCCAGGCCTCAAATTCCTCGTC
CCCCTTTTTGCTGGACGGTAGGGATGGGGATTCTCGGGACCCCTCCTCTTCCTCTTCAAGGTCACCAGAC
AGAGATGCTACTGGGGCAACGGAAGAAAAGCTGGGTGCGGCCTGTGAGGATCAGCTTATCGATGATAAGC
TGTCAAACATGAGAATTCTTGAAGACGAAAGGGCCTCGTGATACGCCTATTTTTATAGGTTAATGTCATG
ATAATAATGGTTTCTTAGACGTCAGGTGGCACTTTTCGGGGAAATGTGCGCGGAACCCCTATTTGTTTAT
TTTTCTAAATACATTCAAATATGTATCCGCTCATGAGACAATAACCCTGATAAATGCTTCAATAATATTG
AAAAAGGAAGAGTATGAGTATTCAACATTTCCGTGTCGCCCTTATTCCCTTTTTTGCGGCATTTTGCCTT
CCTGTTTTTGCTCACCCAGAAACGCTGGTGAAAGTAAAAGATGCTGAAGATCAGTTGGGTGCACGAGTGG
GTTACATCGAACTGGATCTCAACAGCGGTAAGATCCTTGAGAGTTTTCGCCCCGAAGAACGTTTTCCAAT
GATGAGCACTTTTAAAGTTCTGCTATGTGGCGCGGTATTATCCCGTGTTGACGCCGGGCAAGAGCAACTC
GGTCGCCGCATACACTATTCTCAGAATGACTTGGTTGAGTACTCACCAGTCACAGAAAAGCATCTTACGG
ATGGCATGACAGTAAGAGAATTATGCAGTGCTGCCATAACCATGAGTGATAACACTGCGGCCAACTTACT
TCTGACAACGATCGGAGGACCGAAGGAGCTAACCGCTTTTTTGCACAACATGGGGGATCATGTAACTCGC
CTTGATCGTTGGGAACCGGAGCTGAATGAAGCCATACCAAACGACGAGCGTGACACCACGATGCCTGCAG
CAATGGCAACAACGTTGCGCAAACTATTAACTGGCGAACTACTTACTCTAGCTTCCCGGCAACAATTAAT
AGACTGGATGGAGGCGGATAAAGTTGCAGGACCACTTCTGCGCTCGGCCCTTCCGGCTGGCTGGTTTATT
GCTGATAAATCTGGAGCCGGTGAGCGTGGGTCTCGCGGTATCATTGCAGCACTGGGGCCAGATGGTAAGC
CCTCCCGTATCGTAGTTATCTACACGACGGGGAGTCAGGCAACTATGGATGAACGAAATAGACAGATCGC
TGAGATAGGTGCCTCACTGATTAAGCATTGGTAACTGTCAGACCAAGTTTACTCATATATACTTTAGATT
GATTTAAAACTTCATTTTTAATTTAAAAGGATCTAGGTGAAGATCCTTTTTGATAATCTCATGACCAAAA
TCCCTTAACGTGAGTTTTCGTTCCACTGAGCGTCAGACCCCGTAGAAAAGATCAAAGGATCTTCTTGAGA
TCCTTTTTTTCTGCGCGTAATCTGCTGCTTGCAAACAAAAAAACCACCGCTACCAGCGGTGGTTTGTTTG
CCGGATCAAGAGCTACCAACTCTTTTTCCGAAGGTAACTGGCTTCAGCAGAGCGCAGATACCAAATACTG
TCCTTCTAGTGTAGCCGTAGTTAGGCCACCACTTCAAGAACTCTGTAGCACCGCCTACATACCTCGCTCT
GCTAATCCTGTTACCAGTGGCTGCTGCCAGTGGCGATAAGTCGTGTCTTACCGGGTTGGACTCAAGACGA
TAGTTACCGGATAAGGCGCAGCGGTCGGGCTGAACGGGGGGTTCGTGCACACAGCCCAGCTTGGAGCGAA
CGACCTACACCGAACTGAGATACCTACAGCGTGAGCTATGAGAAAGCGCCACGCTTCCCGAAGGGAGAAA
GGCGGACAGGTATCCGGTAAGCGGCAGGGTCGGAACAGGAGAGCGCACGAGGGAGCTTCCAGGGGGAAAC
GCCTGGTATCTTTATAGTCCTGTCGGGTTTCGCCACCTCTGACTTGAGCGTCGATTTTTGTGATGCTCGT
CAGGGGGGCGGAGCCTATGGAAAAACGCCAGCAACGCGGCCTTTTTACGGTTCCTGGCCTTTTGCTGCGC
CGCGTGCGGCTGCTGGAGATGGCGGACGCGATGGATATGTTCTGCCAAGGGTTGGTTTGCGCATTCACAG
TTCTCCGCAAGAATTGATTGGCTCCAATTCTTGGAGTGGTGAATCCGTTAGCGAGGTGCCGCCGGCTTCC
ATTCAGGTCGAGGTGGCCCGGCTCCATGCACCGCGACGCAACGCGGGGAGGCAGACAAGGTATAGGGCGG
CGCCTACAATCCATGCCAACCCGTTCCATGTGCTCGCCGAGGCGGCATAAATCGCCGTGACGATCAGCGG
TCCAGTGATCGAAGTTAGGCTGGTAAGAGCCGCGAGCGATCCTTGAAGCTGTCCCTGATGGTCGTCATCT
ACCTGCCTGGACAGCATGGCCTGCAACGCGGGCATCCCGATGCCGCCGGAAGCGAGAAGAATCATAATGG
GGAAGGCCATCCAGCCTCGCGTCGCGAACGCCAGCAAGACGTAGCCCAGCGCGTCGGCCGCCATGCCCTG
CTTCATCCCCGTGGCCCGTTGCTCGCGTTTGCTGGCGGTGTCCCCGGAAGAAATATATTTGCATGTCTTT
AGTTCTATGATGACACAAACCCCGCCCAGCGTCTTGTCATTGGCGAATTCGAACACGCAGATGCAGTCGG
GGCGGCGCGGTCCCAGGTCCACTTCGCATATTAAGGTGACGCGTGTGGCCTCGAACACCGAGCGACCCTG
CAGCGACCCGCTTAACAGCGTCAACAGCGTGCCGCAGATCCCGGGCAATGAGATATGAAAAAGCCTGAAC
TCACCGCGACGTCTGTCGAGAAGTTTCTGATCGAAAAGTTCGACAGCGTCTCCGACCTGATGCAGCTCTC
GGAGGGCGAAGAATCTCGTGCTTTCAGCTTCGATGTAGGAGGGCGTGGATATGTCCTGCGGGTAAATAGC
TGCGCCGATGGTTTCTACAAAGATCGTTATGTTTATCGGCACTTTGCATCGGCCGCGCTCCCGATTCCGG
AAGTGCTTGACATTGGGGAATTCAGCGAGAGCCTGACCTATTGCATCTCCCGCCGTGCACAGGGTGTCAC
GTTGCAAGACCTGCCTGAAACCGAACTGCCCGCTGTTCTGCAGCCGGTCGCGGAGGCCATGGATGCGATC
GCTGCGGCCGATCTTAGCCAGACGAGCGGGTTCGGCCCATTCGGACCGCAAGGAATCGGTCAATACACTA
CATGGCGTGATTTCATATGCGCGATTGCTGATCCCCATGTGTATCACTGGCAAACTGTGATGGACGACAC
CGTCAGTGCGTCCGTCGCGCAGGCTCTCGATGAGCTGATGCTTTGGGCCGAGGACTGCCCCGAAGTCCGG
CACCTCGTGCACGCGGATTTCGGCTCCAACAATGTCCTGACGGACAATGGCCGCATAACAGCGGTCATTG
ACTGGAGCGAGGCGATGTTCGGGGATTCCCAATACGAGGTCGCCAACATCTTCTTCTGGAGGCCGTGGTT
GGCTTGTATGGAGCAGCAGACGCGCTACTTCGAGCGGAGGCATCCGGAGCTTGCAGGATCGCCGCGGCTC
CGGGCGTATATGCTCCGCATTGGTCTTGACCAACTCTATCAGAGCTTGGTTGACGGCAATTTCGATGATG
CAGCTTGGGCGCAGGGTCGATGCGACGCAATCGTCCGATCCGGAGCCGGGACTGTCGGGCGTACACAAAT
CGCCCGCAGAAGCGCGGCCGTCTGGACCGATGGCTGTGTAGAAGTACTCGCCGATAGTGGAAACCGACGC
CCCAGCACTCGTCCGAGGGCAAAGGAATAGGGGAGATGGGGGAGGCTAACTGAAACACGGAAGGAGACAA
TACCGGAAGGAACCCGCGCTATGACGGCAATAAAAAGACAGAATAAAACGCACGGGTGTTGGGTCGTTTG
TTCATAAACGCGGGGTTCGGTCCCAGGGCTGGCACTCTGTCGATACCCCACCGAGACCCCATTGGGGCCA
ATACGCCCGCGTTTCTTCCTTTTCCCCACCCCACCCCCCAAGTTCGGGTGAAGGCCCAGGGCTCGCAGCC
AACGTCGGGGCGGCAGGCCCTGCCATAGCCACTGGCCCCGTGGGTTAGGGACGGGGTCCCCCATGGGGAA
TGGTTTATGGTTCGTGGGGGTTATTATTTTGGGCGTTGCGTGGGGTCTGGTCCACGACTGGACTGAGCAG
ACAGACCCATGGTTTTTGGATGGCCTGGGCATGGACCGCATGTACTGGCGCGACACGAACACCGGGCGTC
TGTGGCTGCCAAACACCCCCGACCCCCAAAAACCACCGCGCGGATTTCTGGCGTGCCAAGCTAGTCGACC
AATTCTCATGTTTGACAGCTTATCATCGCAGATCCGGGCAACGTTGTTGCATTGCTGCAGGCGCAGAACT
GGTAGGTATGGAAGATCTATACATTGAATCAATATTGGCAATTAGCCATATTAGTCATTGGTTATATAGC
ATAAATCAATATTGGCTATTGGCCATTGCATACGTTGTATCTATATCATAATATGTACATTTATATTGGC
TCATGTCCAATATGACCGCCATGTTGACATTGATTATTGACTAGTTATTAATAGTAATCAATTACGGGGT
CATTAGTTCATAGCCCATATATGGAGTTCCGCGTTACATAACTTACGGTAAATGGCCCGCCTGGCTGACC
GCCCAACGACCCCCGCCCATTGACGTCAATAATGACGTATGTTCCCATAGTAACGCCAATAGGGACTTTC
CATTGACGTCAATGGGTGGAGTATTTACGGTAAACTGCCCACTTGGCAGTACATCAAGTGTATCATATGC
CAAGTCCGCCCCCTATTGACGTCAATGACGGTAAATGGCCCGCCTGGCATTATGCCCAGTACATGACCTT
ACGGGACTTTCCTACTTGGCAGTACATCTACGTATTAGTCATCGCTATTACCATGGTGATGCGGTTTTGG
CAGTACACCAATGGGCGTGGATAGCGGTTTGACTCACGGGGATTTCCAAGTCTCCACCCCATTGACGTCA
ATGGGAGTTTGTTTTGGCACCAAAATCAACGGGACTTTCCAAAATGTCGTAATAACCCCGCCCCGTTGAC
GCAAATGGGCGGTAGGCGTGTACGGTGGGAGGTCTATATAAGCAGAGCTCGTTTAGTGAACCGTCAGATC
TCTAGAAGCTGGGTACCAGCTGCTAGCGCCACCATGAAGACCATCATCGCCCTGAGCTACATCTTCTGCC
TGGTGTTCGCCGAGCAAAAGCTGATCTCAGAGGAGGACCTGGGCAGCCCTGGCGGTGCCGTCAATCTGAC
AACTCGGACTCAGCTGCCACCTGCTTATACTAATAGCTTCACCAGAGGCGTGTACTATCCTGACAAGGTG
TTTAGAAGCTCCGTGCTGCACTCTACACAGGATCTGTTTCTGCCATTCTTTAGCAACGTGACCTGGTTCC
ACGCCATCAGCGGCACCAATGGCACAAAGCGGTTCGACAATCCCGTGCTGCCTTTTAACGATGGCGTGTA
CTTCGCCTCTACCGAGAAGAGCAACATCATCAGAGGCTGGATCTTTGGCACCACACTGGACTCCAAGACA
CAGTCTCTGCTGATCGTGAACAATGCCACCAACGTGGTCATCAAGGTGTGCGAGTTCCAGTTTTGTAATG
ATCCCTTCCTGGGCGTGTATCACAAGAACAATAAGAGCTGGATGGAGTCCGAGTTTAGAGTGTATTCTAG
CGCCAACAACTGCACATTTGAGTACGTGAGCCAGCCTTTCCTGATGGACCTGGAGGGCAAGCAGGGCAAT
TTCAAGAACCTGAGGGAGTTCGTGTTTAAGAATATCGACGGCTACTTCAAAATCTACTCTAAGCACACCC
CCATCAACCTGGTGCGCGACCTGCCTCAGGGCTTCAGCGCCCTGGAGCCCCTGGTGGATCTGCCTATCGG
CATCAACATCACCCGGTTTCAGACACTGCTGGCCCTGCACAGAAGCTACCTGACACCCGGCGACTCCTCT
AGCGGATGGACCGCCGGCGCTGCCGCCTACTATGTGGGCTACCTCCAGCCCCGGACCTTCCTGCTGAAGT
ACAACGAGAATGGCACCATCACAGACGCAGTGGATTGCGCCCTGGACCCCCTGAGCGAGACAAAGTGTAC
ACTGAAGTCCTTTACCGTGGAGAAGGGCATCTATCAGACATCCAATTTCAGGGTGCAGCCAACCGAGTCT
ATCGTGCGCTTTCCTAATATCACAAACCTGTGCCCATTTGGCGAGGTGTTCAACGCAACCCGCTTCGCCA
GCGTGTACGCCTGGAATAGGAAGCGGATCAGCAACTGCGTGGCCGACTATAGCGTGCTGTACAACTCCGC
CTCTTTCAGCACCTTTAAGTGCTATGGCGTGTCCCCCACAAAGCTGAATGACCTGTGCTTTACCAACGTC
TACGCCGATTCTTTCGTGATCAGGGGCGACGAGGTGCGCCAGATCGCCCCCGGCCAGACAGGCAAGATCG
CAGACTACAATTATAAGCTGCCAGACGATTTCACCGGCTGCGTGATCGCCTGGAACAGCAACAATCTGGA
TTCCAAAGTGGGCGGCAACTACAATTATCTGTACCGGCTGTTTAGAAAGAGCAATCTGAAGCCCTTCGAG
AGGGACATCTCTACAGAAATCTACCAGGCCGGCAGCACCCCTTGCAATGGCGTGGAGGGCTTTAACTGTT
ATTTCCCACTCCAGTCCTACGGCTTCCAGCCCACATACGGCGTGGGCTATCAGCCTTACCGCGTGGTGGT
GCTGAGCTTTGAGCTGCTGCACGCCCCAGCAACAGTGTGCGGCCCCAAGAAGTCCACCAATCTGGTGAAG
AACAAGTGCGTGAACTTCAACTTCAACGGCCTGACCGGCACAGGCGTGCTGACCGAGTCCAACAAGAAGT
TCCTGCCATTTCAGCAGTTCGGCAGGGACATCGACGATACCACAGACGCCGTGCGCGACCCACAGACCCT
GGAGATCCTGGACATCACACCCTGCTCTTTCGGCGGCGTGAGCGTGATCACACCCGGCACCAATACAAGC
AACCAGGTGGCCGTGCTGTATCAGGGCGTGAATTGTACCGAGGTGCCCGTGGCTATCCACGCCGATCAGC
TGACCCCAACATGGCGGGTGTACAGCACCGGCTCCAACGTCTTCCAGACAAGAGCCGGATGCCTGATCGG
AGCAGAGCACGTGAACAATTCCTATGAGTGCGACATCCCAATCGGCGCCGGCATCTGTGCCTCTTACCAG
ACCCAGACAAACTCTCACAGAAGAGCCCGGAGCGTGGCCTCCCAGTCTATCATCGCCTATACCATGTCCC
TGGGCGCCGAGAACAGCGTGGCCTACTCTAACAATAGCATCGCCATCCCAATCAACTTCACAATCTCTGT
GACCACAGAGATCCTGCCCGTGTCCATGACCAAGACATCTGTGGACTGCACAATGTATATCTGTGGCGAT
TCTACCGAGTGCAGCAACCTGCTGCTCCAGTACGGCAGCTTTTGTACCCAGCTGAATAGAGCCCTGACAG
GCATCGCCGTGGAGCAGGATAAGAACACACAGGAGGTGTTCGCCCAGGTGAAGCAAATCTACAAGACCCC
CCCTATCAAGGACTTTGGCGGCTTCAATTTTTCCCAGATCCTGCCTGATCCATCCAAGCCTTCTAAGCGG
AGCTTTATCGAGGACCTGCTGTTCAACAAGGTGACCCTGGCCGATGCCGGCTTCATCAAGCAGTATGGCG
ATTGCCTGGGCGACATCGCAGCCAGGGACCTGATCTGCGCCCAGAAGTTTAATGGCCTGACCGTGCTGCC
ACCCCTGCTGACAGATGAGATGATCGCACAGTACACAAGCGCCCTGCTGGCCGGCACCATCACATCCGGA
TGGACCTTCGGCGCAGGAGCCGCCCTCCAGATCCCCTTTGCCATGCAGATGGCCTATAGGTTCAACGGCA
TCGGCGTGACCCAGAATGTGCTGTACGAGAACCAGAAGCTGATCGCCAATCAGTTTAACTCCGCCATCGG
CAAGATCCAGGACAGCCTGTCCTCTACAGCCAGCGCCCTGGGCAAGCTCCAGGATGTGGTGAATCAGAAC
GCCCAGGCCCTGAATACCCTGGTGAAGCAGCTGAGCAGCAACTTCGGCGCCATCTCTAGCGTGCTGAATG
ACATCCTGGCCCGGCTGGACAAGGTGGAGGCAGAGGTGCAGATCGACCGGCTGATCACCGGCCGGCTCCA
GAGCCTCCAGACCTATGTGACACAGCAGCTGATCAGGGCCGCCGAGATCAGGGCCAGCGCCAATCTGGCA
GCAACCAAGATGTCCGAGTGCGTGCTGGGCCAGTCTAAGAGAGTGGACTTTTGTGGCAAGGGCTATCACC
TGATGTCCTTCCCTCAGTCTGCCCCACACGGCGTGGTGTTTCTGCACGTGACCTACGTGCCCGCCCAGGA
GAAGAACTTCACCACAGCCCCTGCCATCTGCCACGATGGCAAGGCCCACTTTCCAAGGGAGGGCGTGTTC
GTGTCCAACGGCACCCACTGGTTTGTGACACAGCGCAATTTCTACGAGCCCCAGATCATCACCACACACA
ACACCTTCGTGAGCGGCAACTGTGACGTGGTCATCGGCATCGTGAACAATACCGTGTATGATCCACTCCA
GCCCGAGCTGGACAGCTTTAAGGAGGAGCTGGATAAGTATTTCAAGAATCACACCTCCCCTGACGTGGAT
CTGGGCGACATCAGCGGCATCAATGCCTCCGTGGTGAACATCCAGAAGGAGATCGACCGCCTGAACGAGG
TGGCTAAGAATCTGAACGAGAGCCTGATCGACCTCCAGGAGCTGGGCAAGTATGAGCAGTACATCAAGTG
GCCCTGGTACATCTGGCTGGGCTTCATCGCCGGCCTGATCGCCATCGTGATGGTGACCATCATGCTGTGC
TGTATGACATCCTGCTGTTCTTGCCTGAAGGGCTGCTGTAGCTGTGGCTCCTGCTGTAAGTTTGACGAGG
ATGACTCTGAACCTGTGCTGAAGGGCGTGAAGCTGCATTACACCTAACTCGAG
