Features (pLannotate 1.2.2; 22 found; start..end, strand, type, name):
     90..115     -  CDS            bla(M) (fragment): β-lactamase lacking the signal sequence; bla(M); allows cytosolic expression of β-lactamase
    289..668     +  enhancer       CMV enhancer: human cytomegalovirus immediate early enhancer
    670..869     +  promoter       CMV promoter: human cytomegalovirus (CMV) immediate early promoter
   1023..4787    +  CDS            S: SPIKE_SARS2 - Experimental evidence at protein level: Swiss-Prot protein existence level 1. [Spike glycoprotein]: May down-regulate host tetherin (BST2) by lysosomal degradation, thereby counteracting its antiviral activity. From Severe acute respiratory syndrome coronavirus 2 (2019-nCoV) (SARS-CoV-2).
   4810..4944    -  polyA_signal   SV40 poly(A) signal: SV40 polyadenylation signal
   4967..5050    -  CDS            large T antigen (fragment): large T antigen from SV40 (simian virus 40)
   5053..5093    +  CDS            rop (fragment): Rop protein, which maintains plasmids at low copy number; rop
   5205..5223    -  misc_feature   MCS (fragment): pUC18/19 multiple cloning site
   5669..7458    -  rep_origin     oriP: Epstein-Barr virus oriP replication origin (Yates et al., 2000)
   7459..7677    -  CDS            gL (fragment): GL_EBVB9 - Experimental evidence at protein level: Swiss-Prot protein existence level 1. The heterodimer glycoprotein H-glycoprotein L is required for the fusion of viral and plasma membranes leading to virus entry into the host cell. Acts as a functional inhibitor of gH and maintains gH in an inhibited form. Upon binding to host integrins, gL dissociates from gH leading to activation of the viral fusion glycoproteins gB and gH. Fusion of EBV with B-lymphocytes requires the additional receptor- binding protein gp42, which forms a complex with gH/gL. The heterodimer gH/gL targets also host EPHA
   7760..9685    -  CDS            EBNA1: Epstein-Barr nuclear antigen 1, also known as EBNA-1 crucial for latent viral infection, and for episomal amplification of vectors containing the oriP origin (Okita et al., 2013)
   9723..10067   -  CDS            BRRF2_EBVB9 (fragment): Protein inferred from homology: Swiss-Prot protein existence level 3. From Epstein-Barr virus (strain B95-8) (HHV-4) (Human herpesvirus 4).
  10070..10093   -  promoter       tet promoter (fragment): E. coli promoter for tetracycline efflux protein gene
  10206..10310   +  promoter       AmpR promoter: bla
  10311..11171   +  CDS            AmpR: β-lactamase; bla; confers resistance to ampicillin, carbenicillin, and related antibiotics
  11342..11930   +  rep_origin     ori: high-copy-number ColE1/pMB1/pBR322/pUC origin of replication
  11976..12134   -  CDS            TcR (fragment): tetracycline efflux protein; tet; confers resistance to tetracycline
  12255..12455   -  CDS            MDV035 (fragment): UL24_GAHVM - Protein inferred from homology: Swiss-Prot protein existence level 3. May play a role in the dispersal of host nucleolin from the nucleolus throughout the nucleus leading to a decrease in ribosome biogenesis. From Gallid herpesvirus 2 (strain Chicken/Md5/ATCC VR-987) (GaHV-2) (Marek's disease herpesvirus type 1).
  12444..12506   +  promoter       Mini-TK promoter: minimal herpes simplex virus (HSV) thymidine kinase promoter
  12549..13586   +  CDS            HygR: hygromycin B phosphotransferase confers resistance to hygromycin
  13628..13676   +  polyA_signal   HSV TK poly(A) signal: herpes simplex virus thymidine kinase polyadenylation signal (Cole and Stacy, 1985)
  13876..59      +  CDS            gH (fragment) (across the origin): GH_HHV11 - Experimental evidence at protein level: Swiss-Prot protein existence level 1. The heterodimer glycoprotein H-glycoprotein L is required for the fusion of viral and plasma membranes leading to virus entry into the host cell. Following initial binding to host receptor, membrane fusion is mediated by the fusion machinery composed of gB and the heterodimer gH/gL. May also be involved in the fusion between the virion envelope and the outer nuclear membrane during virion morphogenesis. From Human herpesvirus 1 (strain 17) (HHV-1) (Human herpes simplex virus 1).
>Addgene plasmid #169848 | pCEP4-myc-S (B.1.1.7 lineage / UK variant) | addgene full sequence | sequence record 337636 | Addgene Partial NGS Result
CCGACCCCCAAAAACCACCGCGCGGATTTCTGGCGTGCCAAGCTAGTCGACCAATTCTCATGTTTGACAG
CTTATCATCGCAGATCCGGGCAACGTTGTTGCCATTGCTGCAGGCGCAGAACTGGTAGGTATGGAAGATC
TATACATTGAATCAATATTGGCAATTAGCCATATTAGTCATTGGTTATATAGCATAAATCAATATTGGCT
ATTGGCCATTGCATACGTTGTATCTATATCATAATATGTACATTTATATTGGCTCATGTCCAATATGACC
GCCATGTTGACATTGATTATTGACTAGTTATTAATAGTAATCAATTACGGGGTCATTAGTTCATAGCCCA
TATATGGAGTTCCGCGTTACATAACTTACGGTAAATGGCCCGCCTGGCTGACCGCCCAACGACCCCCGCC
CATTGACGTCAATAATGACGTATGTTCCCATAGTAACGCCAATAGGGACTTTCCATTGACGTCAATGGGT
GGAGTATTTACGGTAAACTGCCCACTTGGCAGTACATCAAGTGTATCATATGCCAAGTCCGCCCCCTATT
GACGTCAATGACGGTAAATGGCCCGCCTGGCATTATGCCCAGTACATGACCTTACGGGACTTTCCTACTT
GGCAGTACATCTACGTATTAGTCATCGCTATTACCATGGTGATGCGGTTTTGGCAGTACACCAATGGGCG
TGGATAGCGGTTTGACTCACGGGGATTTCCAAGTCTCCACCCCATTGACGTCAATGGGAGTTTGTTTTGG
CACCAAAATCAACGGGACTTTCCAAAATGTCGTAATAACCCCGCCCCGTTGACGCAAATGGGCGGTAGGC
GTGTACGGTGGGAGGTCTATATAAGCAGAGCTCGTTTAGTGAACCGTCAGATCTCTAGAAGCTGGGTACC
AGCTGCTAGCGCCACCATGAAGACCATCATCGCCCTGAGCTACATCTTCTGCCTGGTGTTCGCCGAGCAA
AAGCTGATCTCAGAGGAGGACCTGGGCAGCCCTGGCGGTGCCGTCAATCTGACAACTCGGACTCAGCTGC
CACCTGCTTATACTAATAGCTTCACCAGAGGCGTGTACTATCCTGACAAGGTGTTTAGAAGCTCCGTGCT
GCACTCTACACAGGATCTGTTTCTGCCATTCTTTAGCAACGTGACCTGGTTCCACGCCATCAGCGGCACC
AATGGCACAAAGCGGTTCGACAATCCCGTGCTGCCTTTTAACGATGGCGTGTACTTCGCCTCTACCGAGA
AGAGCAACATCATCAGAGGCTGGATCTTTGGCACCACACTGGACTCCAAGACACAGTCTCTGCTGATCGT
GAACAATGCCACCAACGTGGTCATCAAGGTGTGCGAGTTCCAGTTTTGTAATGATCCCTTCCTGGGCGTG
TATCACAAGAACAATAAGAGCTGGATGGAGTCCGAGTTTAGAGTGTATTCTAGCGCCAACAACTGCACAT
TTGAGTACGTGAGCCAGCCTTTCCTGATGGACCTGGAGGGCAAGCAGGGCAATTTCAAGAACCTGAGGGA
GTTCGTGTTTAAGAATATCGACGGCTACTTCAAAATCTACTCTAAGCACACCCCCATCAACCTGGTGCGC
GACCTGCCTCAGGGCTTCAGCGCCCTGGAGCCCCTGGTGGATCTGCCTATCGGCATCAACATCACCCGGT
TTCAGACACTGCTGGCCCTGCACAGAAGCTACCTGACACCCGGCGACTCCTCTAGCGGATGGACCGCCGG
CGCTGCCGCCTACTATGTGGGCTACCTCCAGCCCCGGACCTTCCTGCTGAAGTACAACGAGAATGGCACC
ATCACAGACGCAGTGGATTGCGCCCTGGACCCCCTGAGCGAGACAAAGTGTACACTGAAGTCCTTTACCG
TGGAGAAGGGCATCTATCAGACATCCAATTTCAGGGTGCAGCCAACCGAGTCTATCGTGCGCTTTCCTAA
TATCACAAACCTGTGCCCATTTGGCGAGGTGTTCAACGCAACCCGCTTCGCCAGCGTGTACGCCTGGAAT
AGGAAGCGGATCAGCAACTGCGTGGCCGACTATAGCGTGCTGTACAACTCCGCCTCTTTCAGCACCTTTA
AGTGCTATGGCGTGTCCCCCACAAAGCTGAATGACCTGTGCTTTACCAACGTCTACGCCGATTCTTTCGT
GATCAGGGGCGACGAGGTGCGCCAGATCGCCCCCGGCCAGACAGGCAAGATCGCAGACTACAATTATAAG
CTGCCAGACGATTTCACCGGCTGCGTGATCGCCTGGAACAGCAACAATCTGGATTCCAAAGTGGGCGGCA
ACTACAATTATCTGTACCGGCTGTTTAGAAAGAGCAATCTGAAGCCCTTCGAGAGGGACATCTCTACAGA
AATCTACCAGGCCGGCAGCACCCCTTGCAATGGCGTGGAGGGCTTTAACTGTTATTTCCCACTCCAGTCC
TACGGCTTCCAGCCCACATACGGCGTGGGCTATCAGCCTTACCGCGTGGTGGTGCTGAGCTTTGAGCTGC
TGCACGCCCCAGCAACAGTGTGCGGCCCCAAGAAGTCCACCAATCTGGTGAAGAACAAGTGCGTGAACTT
CAACTTCAACGGCCTGACCGGCACAGGCGTGCTGACCGAGTCCAACAAGAAGTTCCTGCCATTTCAGCAG
TTCGGCAGGGACATCGACGATACCACAGACGCCGTGCGCGACCCACAGACCCTGGAGATCCTGGACATCA
CACCCTGCTCTTTCGGCGGCGTGAGCGTGATCACACCCGGCACCAATACAAGCAACCAGGTGGCCGTGCT
GTATCAGGGCGTGAATTGTACCGAGGTGCCCGTGGCTATCCACGCCGATCAGCTGACCCCAACATGGCGG
GTGTACAGCACCGGCTCCAACGTCTTCCAGACAAGAGCCGGATGCCTGATCGGAGCAGAGCACGTGAACA
ATTCCTATGAGTGCGACATCCCAATCGGCGCCGGCATCTGTGCCTCTTACCAGACCCAGACAAACTCTCA
CAGAAGAGCCCGGAGCGTGGCCTCCCAGTCTATCATCGCCTATACCATGTCCCTGGGCGCCGAGAACAGC
GTGGCCTACTCTAACAATAGCATCGCCATCCCAATCAACTTCACAATCTCTGTGACCACAGAGATCCTGC
CCGTGTCCATGACCAAGACATCTGTGGACTGCACAATGTATATCTGTGGCGATTCTACCGAGTGCAGCAA
CCTGCTGCTCCAGTACGGCAGCTTTTGTACCCAGCTGAATAGAGCCCTGACAGGCATCGCCGTGGAGCAG
GATAAGAACACACAGGAGGTGTTCGCCCAGGTGAAGCAAATCTACAAGACCCCCCCTATCAAGGACTTTG
GCGGCTTCAATTTTTCCCAGATCCTGCCTGATCCATCCAAGCCTTCTAAGCGGAGCTTTATCGAGGACCT
GCTGTTCAACAAGGTGACCCTGGCCGATGCCGGCTTCATCAAGCAGTATGGCGATTGCCTGGGCGACATC
GCAGCCAGGGACCTGATCTGCGCCCAGAAGTTTAATGGCCTGACCGTGCTGCCACCCCTGCTGACAGATG
AGATGATCGCACAGTACACAAGCGCCCTGCTGGCCGGCACCATCACATCCGGATGGACCTTCGGCGCAGG
AGCCGCCCTCCAGATCCCCTTTGCCATGCAGATGGCCTATAGGTTCAACGGCATCGGCGTGACCCAGAAT
GTGCTGTACGAGAACCAGAAGCTGATCGCCAATCAGTTTAACTCCGCCATCGGCAAGATCCAGGACAGCC
TGTCCTCTACAGCCAGCGCCCTGGGCAAGCTCCAGGATGTGGTGAATCAGAACGCCCAGGCCCTGAATAC
CCTGGTGAAGCAGCTGAGCAGCAACTTCGGCGCCATCTCTAGCGTGCTGAATGACATCCTGGCCCGGCTG
GACAAGGTGGAGGCAGAGGTGCAGATCGACCGGCTGATCACCGGCCGGCTCCAGAGCCTCCAGACCTATG
TGACACAGCAGCTGATCAGGGCCGCCGAGATCAGGGCCAGCGCCAATCTGGCAGCAACCAAGATGTCCGA
GTGCGTGCTGGGCCAGTCTAAGAGAGTGGACTTTTGTGGCAAGGGCTATCACCTGATGTCCTTCCCTCAG
TCTGCCCCACACGGCGTGGTGTTTCTGCACGTGACCTACGTGCCCGCCCAGGAGAAGAACTTCACCACAG
CCCCTGCCATCTGCCACGATGGCAAGGCCCACTTTCCAAGGGAGGGCGTGTTCGTGTCCAACGGCACCCA
CTGGTTTGTGACACAGCGCAATTTCTACGAGCCCCAGATCATCACCACACACAACACCTTCGTGAGCGGC
AACTGTGACGTGGTCATCGGCATCGTGAACAATACCGTGTATGATCCACTCCAGCCCGAGCTGGACAGCT
TTAAGGAGGAGCTGGATAAGTATTTCAAGAATCACACCTCCCCTGACGTGGATCTGGGCGACATCAGCGG
CATCAATGCCTCCGTGGTGAACATCCAGAAGGAGATCGACCGCCTGAACGAGGTGGCTAAGAATCTGAAC
GAGAGCCTGATCGACCTCCAGGAGCTGGGCAAGTATGAGCAGTACATCAAGTGGCCCTGGTACATCTGGC
TGGGCTTCATCGCCGGCCTGATCGCCATCGTGATGGTGACCATCATGCTGTGCTGTATGACATCCTGCTG
TTCTTGCCTGAAGGGCTGCTGTAGCTGTGGCTCCTGCTGTAAGTTTGACGAGGATGACTCTGAACCTGTG
CTGAAGGGCGTGAAGCTGCATTACACCTAACTCGAGGCCGGCAAGGCCGGATCCAGACATGATAAGATAC
ATTGATGAGTTTGGACAAACCACAACTAGAATGCAGTGAAAAAAATGCTTTATTTGTGAAATTTGTGATG
CTATTGCTTTATTTGTAACCATTATAAGCTGCAATAAACAAGTTAACAACAACAATTGCATTCATTTTAT
GTTTCAGGTTCAGGGGGAGGTGTGGGAGGTTTTTTAAAGCAAGTAAAACCTCTACAAATGTGGTATGGCT
GATTATGATCCGGCTGCCTCGCGCGTTTCGGTGATGACGGTGAAAACCTCTGACACATGCAGCTCCCGGA
GACGGTCACAGCTTGTCTGTAAGCGGATGCCGGGAGCAGACAAGCCCGTCAGGGCGCGTCAGCGGGTGTT
GGCGGGTGTCGGGGCGCAGCCATGAGGTCGACTCTAGAGGATCGATCCCCGCCCCGGACGAACTAAACCT
GACTACGACATCTCTGCCCCTTCTTCGCGGGGCAGTGCATGTAATCCCTTCAGTTGGTTGGTACAACTTG
CCAACTGGGCCCTGTTCCACATGTGACACGGGGGGGGACCAAACACAAAGGGGTTCTCTGACTGTAGTTG
ACATCCTTATAAATGGATGTGCACATTTGCCAACACTGAGTGGCTTTCATCCTGGAGCAGACTTTGCAGT
CTGTGGACTGCAACACAACATTGCCTTTATGTGTAACTCTTGGCTGAAGCTCTTACACCAATGCTGGGGG
ACATGTACCTCCCAGGGGCCCAGGAAGACTACGGGAGGCTACACCAACGTCAATCAGAGGGGCCTGTGTA
GCTACCGATAAGCGGACCCTCAAGAGGGCATTAGCAATAGTGTTTATAAGGCCCCCTTGTTAACCCTAAA
CGGGTAGCATATGCTTCCCGGGTAGTAGTATATACTATCCAGACTAACCCTAATTCAATAGCATATGTTA
CCCAACGGGAAGCATATGCTATCGAATTAGGGTTAGTAAAAGGGTCCTAAGGAACAGCGATATCTCCCAC
CCCATGAGCTGTCACGGTTTTATTTACATGGGGTCAGGATTCCACGAGGGTAGTGAACCATTTTAGTCAC
AAGGGCAGTGGCTGAAGATCAAGGAGCGGGCAGTGAACTCTCCTGAATCTTCGCCTGCTTCTTCATTCTC
CTTCGTTTAGCTAATAGAATAACTGCTGAGTTGTGAACAGTAAGGTGTATGTGAGGTGCTCGAAAACAAG
GTTTCAGGTGACGCCCCCAGAATAAAATTTGGACGGGGGGTTCAGTGGTGGCATTGTGCTATGACACCAA
TATAACCCTCACAAACCCCTTGGGCAATAAATACTAGTGTAGGAATGAAACATTCTGAATATCTTTAACA
ATAGAAATCCATGGGGTGGGGACAAGCCGTAAAGACTGGATGTCCATCTCACACGAATTTATGGCTATGG
GCAACACATAATCCTAGTGCAATATGATACTGGGGTTATTAAGATGTGTCCCAGGCAGGGACCAAGACAG
GTGAACCATGTTGTTACACTCTATTTGTAACAAGGGGAAAGAGAGTGGACGCCGACAGCAGCGGACTCCA
CTGGTTGTCTCTAACACCCCCGAAAATTAAACGGGGCTCCACGCCAATGGGGCCCATAAACAAAGACAAG
TGGCCACTCTTTTTTTTGAAATTGTGGAGTGGGGGCACGCGTCAGCCCCCACACGCCGCCCTGCGGTTTT
GGACTGTAAAATAAGGGTGTAATAACTTGGCTGATTGTAACCCCGCTAACCACTGCGGTCAAACCACTTG
CCCACAAAACCACTAATGGCACCCCGGGGAATACCTGCATAAGTAGGTGGGCGGGCCAAGATAGGGGCGC
GATTGCTGCGATCTGGAGGACAAATTACACACACTTGCGCCTGAGCGCCAAGCACAGGGTTGTTGGTCCT
CATATTCACGAGGTCGCTGAGAGCACGGTGGGCTAATGTTGCCATGGGTAGCATATACTACCCAAATATC
TGGATAGCATATGCTATCCTAATCTATATCTGGGTAGCATAGGCTATCCTAATCTATATCTGGGTAGCAT
ATGCTATCCTAATCTATATCTGGGTAGTATATGCTATCCTAATTTATATCTGGGTAGCATAGGCTATCCT
AATCTATATCTGGGTAGCATATGCTATCCTAATCTATATCTGGGTAGTATATGCTATCCTAATCTGTATC
CGGGTAGCATATGCTATCCTAATAGAGATTAGGGTAGTATATGCTATCCTAATTTATATCTGGGTAGCAT
ATACTACCCAAATATCTGGATAGCATATGCTATCCTAATCTATATCTGGGTAGCATATGCTATCCTAATC
TATATCTGGGTAGCATAGGCTATCCTAATCTATATCTGGGTAGCATATGCTATCCTAATCTATATCTGGG
TAGTATATGCTATCCTAATTTATATCTGGGTAGCATAGGCTATCCTAATCTATATCTGGGTAGCATATGC
TATCCTAATCTATATCTGGGTAGTATATGCTATCCTAATCTGTATCCGGGTAGCATATGCTATCCTCATG
CATATACAGTCAGCATATGATACCCAGTAGTAGAGTGGGAGTGCTATCCTTTGCATATGCCGCCACCTCC
CAAGGGGGCGTGAATTTTCGCTGCTTGTCCTTTTCCTGCTGGTTGCTCCCATTCTTAGGTGAATTTAAGG
AGGCCAGGCTAAAGCCGTCGCATGTCTGATTGCTCACCAGGTAAATGTCGCTAATGTTTTCCAACGCGAG
AAGGTGTTGAGCGCGGAGCTGAGTGACGTGACAACATGGGTATGCCCAATTGCCCCATGTTGGGAGGACG
AAAATGGTGACAAGACAGATGGCCAGAAATACACCAACAGCACGCATGATGTCTACTGGGGATTTATTCT
TTAGTGCGGGGGAATACACGGCTTTTAATACGATTGAGGGCGTCTCCTAACAAGTTACATCACTCCTGCC
CTTCCTCACCCTCATCTCCATCACCTCCTTCATCTCCGTCATCTCCGTCATCACCCTCCGCGGCAGCCCC
TTCCACCATAGGTGGAAACCAGGGAGGCAAATCTACTCCATCGTCAAAGCTGCACACAGTCACCCTGATA
TTGCAGGTAGGAGCGGGCTTTGTCATAACAAGGTCCTTAATCGCATCCTTCAAAACCTCAGCAAATATAT
GAGTTTGTAAAAAGACCATGAAATAACAGACAATGGACTCCCTTAGCGGGCCAGGTTGTGGGCCGGGTCC
AGGGGCCATTCCAAAGGGGAGACGACTCAATGGTGTAAGACGACATTGTGGAATAGCAAGGGCAGTTCCT
CGCCTTAGGTTGTAAAGGGAGGTCTTACTACCTCCATATACGAACACACCGGCGACCCAAGTTCCTTCGT
CGGTAGTCCTTTCTACGTGACTCCTAGCCAGGAGAGCTCTTAAACCTTCTGCAATGTTCTCAAATTTCGG
GTTGGAACCTCCTTGACCACGATGCTTTCCAAACCACCCTCCTTTTTTGCGCCTGCCTCCATCACCCTGA
CCCCGGGGTCCAGTGCTTGGGCCTTCTCCTGGGTCATCTGCGGGGCCCTGCTCTATCGCTCCCGGGGGCA
CGTCAGGCTCACCATCTGGGCCACCTTCTTGGTGGTATTCAAAATAATCGGCTTCCCCTACAGGGTGGAA
AAATGGCCTTCTACCTGGAGGGGGCCTGCGCGGTGGAGACCCGGATGATGATGACTGACTACTGGGACTC
CTGGGCCTCTTTTCTCCACGTCCACGACCTCTCCCCCTGGCTCTTTCACGACTTCCCCCCCTGGCTCTTT
CACGTCCTCTACCCCGGCGGCCTCCACTACCTCCTCGACCCCGGCCTCCACTACCTCCTCGACCCCGGCC
TCCACTGCCTCCTCGACCCCGGCCTCCACCTCCTGCTCCTGCCCCTCCTGCTCCTGCCCCTCCTCCTGCT
CCTGCCCCTCCTGCCCCTCCTGCTCCTSCCCCTCCTSCCCCTCCTSCTCCTSCCCCTCCTSCCCCTCCTG
CTCCTSCCCCTCCTGCCCCTCCTCCTGCTCCTSCCCCTCCTSCCCCTCCTCCTSCTCCTSCCCCTCCTSC
CCCTCCTSCTCCTGCCCCTCCTGCCCCTCCTGCTCCTGCCCCTCCTGCCCCTCCTGCTCCTGCCCCTCCT
GCTCCTGCCCCTCCTGCTCCTGCCCCTCCTGCTCCTGCCCCTCCTGCCCCTCCTGCCCCTCCTCCTGCTC
CTGCCCCTCCTGCTCCTGCCCCTCCTSCCCCTCCTSCCCCTCCTSCTCCTSCCCCTCCTCCTCCTCCTSC
CCCTCCTCCYCCTCCTCCCCCTCCTCCTCCTCCTCCYCCTCCTCCCCCTCCTCCTCCTCCTCCYCCTCCT
CCTSCTCCTSCCCCTCCTSCCCCTCCTSCCCCTCCTCCTSCTCCTCCCCCTCCTSCCCCTCCTCCTSCTC
CTSCYCCTCCTCCTSCTCCTSCCCCTCCTSCCCCTCCTSCCCCTCCTCCTSCTCCTSCCCCTCCTCCTSC
TCCTSCCCCTCCTGCCCCTCCTGCCCCTCCTGCCCCTCCTCCTGCTCCTGCCCCTCCTCCTGCTCCTGCC
CCTCCTGCTCCTGCCCCTCCCGCTCCTGCTCCTGCTCCTGTTCCACCGTGGGTCCCTTTGCAGCCAATGC
AACTTGGACGTTTTTGGGGTCTCCGGACACCATCTCTATGTCTTGGCCCTGATCCTGAGCCGCCCGGGGC
TCCTGGTCTTCCGCCTCCTCGTCCTCGTCCTCTTCCCCGTCCTCGTCCATGGTTATCACCCCCTCTTCTT
TGAGGTCCACTGCCGCCGGAGCCTTCTGGTCCAGATGTGTCTCCCTTCTCTCCTAGGCCATTTCCAGGTC
CTGTACCTGGCCCCTCGTCAGACATGATTCACACTAAAAGAGATCAATAGACATCTTTATTAGACGACGC
TCAGTGAATACAGGGAGTGCAGACTCCTGCCCCCTCCAACAGCCCCCCCACCCTCATCCCCTTCATGGTC
GCTGTCAGACAGATCCAGGTCTGAAAATTCCCCATCCTCCGAACCATCCTCGTCCTCATCACCAATTACT
CGCAGCCCGGAAAACTCCCGCTGAACATCCTCAAGATTTGCGTCCTGAGCCTCAAGCCAGGCCTCAAATT
CCTCGTCCCCCTTTTTGCTGGACGGTAGGGATGGGGATTCTCGGGACCCCTCCTCTTCCTCTTCAAGGTC
ACCAGACAGAGATGCTACTGGGGCAACGGAAGAAAAGCTGGGTGCGGCCTGTGAGGATCAGCTTATCGAT
GATAAGCTGTCAAACATGAGAATTCTTGAAGACGAAAGGGCCTCGTGATACGCCTATTTTTATAGGTTAA
TGTCATGATAATAATGGTTTCTTAGACGTCAGGTGGCACTTTTCGGGGAAATGTGCGCGGAACCCCTATT
TGTTTATTTTTCTAAATACATTCAAATATGTATCCGCTCATGAGACAATAACCCTGATAAATGCTTCAAT
AATATTGAAAAAGGAAGAGTATGAGTATTCAACATTTCCGTGTCGCCCTTATTCCCTTTTTTGCGGCATT
TTGCCTTCCTGTTTTTGCTCACCCAGAAACGCTGGTGAAAGTAAAAGATGCTGAAGATCAGTTGGGTGCA
CGAGTGGGTTACATCGAACTGGATCTCAACAGCGGTAAGATCCTTGAGAGTTTTCGCCCCGAAGAACGTT
TTCCAATGATGAGCACTTTTAAAGTTCTGCTATGTGGCGCGGTATTATCCCGTGTTGACGCCGGGCAAGA
GCAACTCGGTCGCCGCATACACTATTCTCAGAATGACTTGGTTGAGTACTCACCAGTCACAGAAAAGCAT
CTTACGGATGGCATGACAGTAAGAGAATTATGCAGTGCTGCCATAACCATGAGTGATAACACTGCGGCCA
ACTTACTTCTGACAACGATCGGAGGACCGAAGGAGCTAACCGCTTTTTTGCACAACATGGGGGATCATGT
AACTCGCCTTGATCGTTGGGAACCGGAGCTGAATGAAGCCATACCAAACGACGAGCGTGACACCACGATG
CCTGCAGCAATGGCAACAACGTTGCGCAAACTATTAACTGGCGAACTACTTACTCTAGCTTCCCGGCAAC
AATTAATAGACTGGATGGAGGCGGATAAAGTTGCAGGACCACTTCTGCGCTCGGCCCTTCCGGCTGGCTG
GTTTATTGCTGATAAATCTGGAGCCGGTGAGCGTGGGTCTCGCGGTATCATTGCAGCACTGGGGCCAGAT
GGTAAGCCCTCCCGTATCGTAGTTATCTACACGACGGGGAGTCAGGCAACTATGGATGAACGAAATAGAC
AGATCGCTGAGATAGGTGCCTCACTGATTAAGCATTGGTAACTGTCAGACCAAGTTTACTCATATATACT
TTAGATTGATTTAAAACTTCATTTTTAATTTAAAAGGATCTAGGTGAAGATCCTTTTTGATAATCTCATG
ACCAAAATCCCTTAACGTGAGTTTTCGTTCCACTGAGCGTCAGACCCCGTAGAAAAGATCAAAGGATCTT
CTTGAGATCCTTTTTTTCTGCGCGTAATCTGCTGCTTGCAAACAAAAAAACCACCGCTACCAGCGGTGGT
TTGTTTGCCGGATCAAGAGCTACCAACTCTTTTTCCGAAGGTAACTGGCTTCAGCAGAGCGCAGATACCA
AATACTGTCCTTCTAGTGTAGCCGTAGTTAGGCCACCACTTCAAGAACTCTGTAGCACCGCCTACATACC
TCGCTCTGCTAATCCTGTTACCAGTGGCTGCTGCCAGTGGCGATAAGTCGTGTCTTACCGGGTTGGACTC
AAGACGATAGTTACCGGATAAGGCGCAGCGGTCGGGCTGAACGGGGGGTTCGTGCACACAGCCCAGCTTG
GAGCGAACGACCTACACCGAACTGAGATACCTACAGCGTGAGCTATGAGAAAGCGCCACGCTTCCCGAAG
GGAGAAAGGCGGACAGGTATCCGGTAAGCGGCAGGGTCGGAACAGGAGAGCGCACGAGGGAGCTTCCAGG
GGGAAACGCCTGGTATCTTTATAGTCCTGTCGGGTTTCGCCACCTCTGACTTGAGCGTCGATTTTTGTGA
TGCTCGTCAGGGGGGCGGAGCCTATGGAAAAACGCCAGCAACGCGGCCTTTTTACGGTTCCTGGCCTTTT
GCTGGCCTTGAAGCTGTCCCTGATGGTCGTCATCTACCTGCCTGGACAGCATGGCCTGCAACGCGGGCAT
CCCGATGCCGCCGGAAGCGAGAAGAATCATAATGGGGAAGGCCATCCAGCCTCGCGTCGCGAACGCCAGC
AAGACGTAGCCCAGCGCGTCGGCCCCGAGATGCGCCGCGTGCGGCTGCTGGAGATGGCGGACGCGATGGA
TATGTTCTGCCAAGGGTTGGTTTGCGCATTCACAGTTCTCCGCAAGAATTGATTGGCTCCAATTCTTGGA
GTGGTGAATCCGTTAGCGAGGTGCCGCCCTGCTTCATCCCCGTGGCCCGTTGCTCGCGTTTGCTGGCGGT
GTCCCCGGAAGAAATATATTTGCATGTCTTTAGTTCTATGATGACACAAACCCCGCCCAGCGTCTTGTCA
TTGGCGAATTCGAACACGCAGATGCAGTCGGGGCGGCGCGGTCCGAGGTCCACTTCGCATATTAAGGTGA
CGCGTGTGGCCTCGAACACCGAGCGACCCTGCAGCGACCCGCTTAACAGCGTCAACAGCGTGCCGCAGAT
CCCGGGGGGCAATGAGATATGAAAAAGCCTGAACTCACCGCGACGTCTGTCGAGAAGTTTCTGATCGAAA
AGTTCGACAGCGTCTCCGACCTGATGCAGCTCTCGGAGGGCGAAGAATCTCGTGCTTTCAGCTTCGATGT
AGGAGGGCGTGGATATGTCCTGCGGGTAAATAGCTGCGCCGATGGTTTCTACAAAGATCGTTATGTTTAT
CGGCACTTTGCATCGGCCGCGCTCCCGATTCCGGAAGTGCTTGACATTGGGGAATTCAGCGAGAGCCTGA
CCTATTGCATCTCCCGCCGTGCACAGGGTGTCACGTTGCAAGACCTGCCTGAAACCGAACTGCCCGCTGT
TCTGCAGCCGGTCGCGGAGGCCATGGATGCGATCGCTGCGGCCGATCTTAGCCAGACGAGCGGGTTCGGC
CCATTCGGACCGCAAGGAATCGGTCAATACACTACATGGCGTGATTTCATATGCGCGATTGCTGATCCCC
ATGTGTATCACTGGCAAACTGTGATGGACGACACCGTCAGTGCGTCCGTCGCGCAGGCTCTCGATGAGCT
GATGCTTTGGGCCGAGGACTGCCCCGAAGTCCGGCACCTCGTGCACGCGGATTTCGGCTCCAACAATGTC
CTGACGGACAATGGCCGCATAACAGCGGTCATTGACTGGAGCGAGGCGATGTTCGGGGATTCCCAATACG
AGGTCGCCAACATCTTCTTCTGGAGGCCGTGGTTGGCTTGTATGGAGCAGCAGACGCGCTACTTCGAGCG
GAGGCATCCGGAGCTTGCAGGATCGCCGCGGCTCCGGGCGTATATGCTCCGCATTGGTCTTGACCAACTC
TATCAGAGCTTGGTTGACGGCAATTTCGATGATGCAGCTTGGGCGCAGGGTCGATGCGACGCAATCGTCC
GATCCGGAGCCGGGACTGTCGGGCGTACACAAATCGCCCGCAGAAGCGCGGCCGTCTGGACCGATGGCTG
TGTAGAAGTACTCGCCGATAGTGGAAACCGACGCCCCAGCACTCGTCCGGATCGGGAGATGGGGGAGGCT
AACTGAAACACGGAAGGAGACAATACCGGAAGGAACCCGCGCTATGACGGCAATAAAAAGACAGAATAAA
ACGCACGGGTGTTGGGTCGTTTGTTCATAAACGCGGGGTTCGGTCCCAGGGCTGGCACTCTGTCGATACC
CCACCGAGACCCCATTGGGGCCAATACGCCCGCGTTTCTTCCTTTTCCCCACCCCACCCCCCAAGTTCGG
GTGAAGGCCCAGGGCTCGCAGCCAACGTCGGGGCGGCAGGCCCTGCCATAGCCACTGGCCCCGTGGGTTA
GGGACGGGGTCCCCCATGGGGAATGGTTTATGGTTCGTGGGGGTTATTATTTTGGGCGTTGCGTGGGGTC
AGGTCCACGACTGGACTGAGCAGACAGACCCATGGTTTTTGGATGGCCTGGGCATGGACCGCATGTACTG
GCGCGACACGAACACCGGGCGTCTGTGGCTGCCAAACACCC
